>Addgene plasmid #64645 | RalA (G23V)( full )-pcw107-V5 | depositor partial sequence | sequence record 108714 | Depositor Insert Sequence
ATGGCTGCAAATAAGCCCAAGGGTCAAAATTCTTTGGCCTTACACAAAGTCATCATGGTGGGCAGTGTTG
GTGTGGGCAAGTCAGCTCTGACTCTACAGTTCATGTACGATGAGTTTGTGGAGGACTATGAGCCTACCAA
AGCAGACAGCTACCGGAAGAAGGTAGTGCTGGATGGGGAGGAAGTACAGATTGATATCTTAGATACAGCT
GGGCAGGAGGACTATGCTGCAATTAGAGACAACTACTTCCGAAGCGGGGAGGGCTTCCTCTGTGTCTTCT
CTATTACAGAAATGGAATCCTTTGCAGCTACAGCTGACTTCAGGGAGCAGATTTTAAGAGTAAAAGAAGA
CGAGAATGTTCCATTTCTACTGGTTGGTAACAAATCAGATTTAGAAGATAAAAGGCAGGTTTCTGTAGAA
GAGGCAAAAAACAGAGCTGACCAGTGGAATGTTAACTACGTGGAAACGTCTGCTAAAACACGAGCTAATG
TTGACAAGGTATTTTTTGATTTAATGAGAGAAATTCGAGCAAGAAAGATGGAAGACAGCAAAGAAAAGAA
TGGAAAAAAGAAGAGGAAAAGTTTAGCCAAGAGAATCAGAGAAAGATGCTGCATTTTA
