>Addgene plasmid #64645 | RalA (G23V)( full )-pcw107-V5 | addgene partial sequence | sequence record 110895 | hPGK-F 5'-GTGTTCCGCATTCTGCAAG-3'
TCACCGAACCTCTCTCCCCAGGGGCTAGCATCGATGGATCAACCAGTTTGTACAAAAAAGTTGGCTTTTG
CGGCGGCGGCACCATGGCTGCAAATAAGCCCAAGGGTCAAAATTCTTTGGCCTTACACAAAGTCATCATG
GTGGGCAGTGTTGGTGTGGGCAAGTCAGCTCTGACTCTACAGTTCATGTACGATGAGTTTGTGGAGGACT
ATGAGCCTACCAAAGCAGACAGCTACCGGAAGAAGGTAGTGCTGGATGGGGAGGAAGTACAGATTGATAT
CTTAGATACAGCTGGGCAGGAGGACTATGCTGCAATTAGAGACAACTACTTCCGAAGCGGGGAGGGCTTC
CTCTGTGTCTTCTCTATTACAGAAATGGAATCCTTTGCAGCTACAGCTGACTTCAGGGAGCAGATTTTAA
GAGTAAAAGAAGACGAGAATGTTCCATTTCTACTGGTTGGTAACAAATCAGATTTAGAAGATAAAAGGCA
GGTTTCTGTAGAAGAGGCAAAAAACAGAGCTGACCAGTGGAATGTTAACTACGTGGAAACGTCTGCTAAA
ACACGAGCTAATGTTGACAAGGTATTTTTTGATTTAATGAGAGAAATTCGAGCAAGAAAGATGGAAGACA
GCAAAGAAAAGAATGGAAAAAAGAAGAGGAAAAGTTTAGCCAAGAGAATCAGAGAAAGATGCTGCATTTT
ATTGCCAACTTTCTTGTACAAAGTGGTTACCGGTGGTAAGCCTATCCCTAACCCTCTCCTCGGTCTCGAT
TCTACGTAGTAATGACCGCGTTAAGTCG
