[The description below was written by a language model from this plasmid's Addgene catalogue record.]
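Description:
RalA (G23V)( full )-pcw107-V5 is a lentiviral expression plasmid built on the pcw107 (V5) backbone, which is about 9.2 kb without insert. It is propagated in bacteria under ampicillin selection, and transduced mammalian cells are selected with puromycin. No feature table is provided, so the origin of replication, the LTR and packaging elements, and the promoter driving the puromycin marker are not stated. The use of a WPRE-directed sequencing primer suggests that a woodchuck hepatitis virus post-transcriptional regulatory element lies downstream of the insert, where such an element normally enhances transcript stability and expression.

The payload is the full-length human RALA coding sequence (about 621 bp), introduced by Gateway recombination and carrying the G23V substitution. This change in the GTP-binding region of the small Ras-like GTPase is generally regarded as an activating, GTPase-deficient mutation, although the record itself does not describe its effect. Expression is driven by the PGK promoter, a moderate-strength constitutive promoter, consistent with the stated aim of producing physiological rather than strongly overexpressed levels of the protein. A V5 epitope supplied by the backbone is fused to the C terminus for detection. The depositor also notes a short nucleotide barcode placed 17 nt upstream of the start of the coding sequence.

The plasmid is intended for producing lentivirus that stably delivers the RalA mutant to target cells. It belongs to a collection of pathway-modulating constructs used to identify signaling pathways that can confer resistance to anticancer drugs. The record labels it a control, without specifying further what that role entails.
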