Addgene plasmid #64645: RalA (G23V)( full )-pcw107-V5
Purpose: (control) when used to produce lentivirus, express physiological levels of insert
Depositing lab: David Sabatini & Kris Wood. Depositing organization: Whitehead Institute for Biomedical Research. Publication: Systematic identification of signaling pathways with potential to confer anticancer drug resistance. Martz CA, Ottina KA, Singleton KR, Jasper JS, Wardell SE, Peraza-Penton A, Anderson GR, Winter PS, Wang T, Alley HM, Kwong LN, Cooper ZA, Tetzlaff M, Chen PL, Rathmell JC, Flaherty KT, Wargo JA, McDonnell DP, Sabatini DM, Wood KC. Sci Signal. 2014 Dec 23;7(357):ra121. doi: 10.1126/scisignal.aaa1877. PubMed 25538079.
Backbone
  Vector backbone: pcw107 (V5)
  Backbone manufacturer: John Doench/Kathleen Ottina
  Backbone size w/o insert (bp): 9240
  Vector type: Lentiviral
  Selectable markers: Puromycin
Growth in bacteria
  Bacterial resistance: Ampicillin, 100 μg/mL
  Growth temperature: 37°C
  Growth strain: Stbl3
  Copy number: Unknown
Gene/Insert
  Gene/Insert name: RALA (alt name: NM_005402.3)
  Species: H. sapiens (human)
  Insert size (bp): 621
  Mutation: G23V
  Entrez Gene: RALA (a.k.a. HINCONS, RAL)
  Promoter: PGK
  Tag / fusion protein: V5 (C terminal on backbone)
  Cloning method: Gateway Cloning
  Sequencing primers: 5′ hPGK-F; 3′ WPRE-R
Resource information
  A portion of this plasmid was derived from a plasmid made by: William Hahn (Addgene plasmid # 15252)
Terms and licenses: Academic/Nonprofit Terms; Industry Terms: Not Available to Industry
Depositor comments: TTTT (N-term barcode, 17 nt upstream of CDS start). Working name: CTK-S3-full-V5
How to cite: RalA (G23V)( full )-pcw107-V5 was a gift from David Sabatini & Kris Wood (Addgene plasmid # 64645 ; http://n2t.net/addgene:64645 ; RRID:Addgene_64645)
